Addgene plasmid #34352: KHBD00201
Depositing lab: Bart Deplancke. Depositing organization: Swiss Federal Institute of Technology (EPFL). Publication: Automated protein-DNA interaction screening of Drosophila regulatory elements. Korneel Hens, Jean-Daniel Feuz, Alina Isakova, Antonina Lagovitina, Andreas Massouras, Julien Bryois, Patrick Callaerts, Susan E. Celniker, Bart Deplancke. Nat Methods. 2011 Oct 30;8(12):1065-70. 10.1038/nmeth.1763 PubMed 22037703.
Backbone
  Vector backbone: pDONR221
  Backbone manufacturer: Invitrogen
  Backbone size w/o insert (bp): 2536
  Vector type: Gateway Donor Vector
Growth in bacteria
  Bacterial resistance: Kanamycin, 50 μg/mL
  Growth temperature: 37°C
  Growth strain: DH5alpha
  Copy number: High Copy
Gene/Insert
  Gene/Insert name: CG1897 (alt names: FBgn0000492; Dr; Drop)
  Species: D. melanogaster (fly)
  Insert size (bp): 1545
  Entrez Gene: Dr (a.k.a. Dmel_CG1897, 153515_at, 99B, CG1897, Dmel\CG1897, Dr/msh, Msh, Msx, l(3)FA30, ltt, msh, msh-1, msh1)
  Cloning method: Gateway Cloning
  Sequencing primers: 5′ M13F; 3′ M13R
Terms and licenses: Academic/Nonprofit Terms; Industry Terms: Not Available to Industry
Depositor comments: Please note that the ORFs in this collection were cloned open-ended (without a stop codon).
How to cite: KHBD00201 was a gift from Bart Deplancke (Addgene plasmid # 34352 ; http://n2t.net/addgene:34352 ; RRID:Addgene_34352)
