[The description below was written by a language model from this plasmid's Addgene catalogue record.]
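Description:
KHBD00201 is a Gateway entry-type clone built in the pDONR221 donor vector backbone, carrying the open reading frame of the Drosophila melanogaster gene CG1897, better known as Drop (Dr), also called muscle segment homeobox (msh/Msx). The insert is recorded as about 1.5 kb in a backbone of roughly 2.5 kb once the donor cassette has been replaced. The plasmid is propagated in standard E. coli cloning strains as a high-copy plasmid under kanamycin selection. No feature table accompanies the record, so the positions of the origin, resistance gene and recombination sites are not documented here. In general, an ORF recombined into pDONR221 ends up flanked by attL sites, and the M13 forward and reverse primer sites listed for sequencing lie outside that cassette.

The plasmid has no promoter intended to drive the insert and is not an expression construct in itself. It serves as a shuttle from which the Dr coding sequence can be moved by Gateway LR recombination into destination vectors of choice. The depositor notes that ORFs in this collection were cloned open-ended, without a stop codon, which allows in-frame C-terminal fusions to tags or functional domains supplied by the destination vector. It also means that such a vector must provide the stop codon.

The clone belongs to a collection associated with a study on automated screening of protein–DNA interactions at Drosophila regulatory elements. This fits its use as a source of the Dr ORF for building fusion constructs for such interaction assays. The record does not specify particular destination vectors or downstream assay formats.
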