>Addgene plasmid #34352 | KHBD00201 | depositor partial sequence | sequence record 40919 | KHBD00201 sequence 1545 bps
ATGTTAAAGCTCAGCCCAGCGAGCATGACAGTTACAGGTCTGCGCCAGACGATGACCAGTCCCACGGTGC
CGCCGAGCAGTAACACTCCCGCGGGTAACCTCATCATCACCAGCAGCAGTAGCAACAGCGGCAGCAACAG
CGGCAGCAACATGAGCAGCGGCAACATGACCAGCAGCAACCTGACCAACCTGAGTCCTAGCCACCCGGCT
GGCCTGAATGCCCTGGCCAGTCCCACCTCGCCGTCGGCACTGCTGCTGGCCCATCAGCAGCATCTGCTGC
AGCAGCACCAGCAACACCAGCAGCAGCAGCAACAGCAGCAGCAGGCGGCGGCGCTCCAGCTGGCCGCAGT
GCATCCGCCGGCCCACCATCTGCACAAGACCACCTCCCGACTGAGCAACTTTAGTGTGGCCTCTCTCCTG
GCGGACACGAGGCCCAGAACGCCACCCAACCAGGCGGCGGATGGACCCCAGAACCTGACCAGTTCGGCGG
CCACCTCGCCCATCTCCCAGGCCAGCAGCACGCCGCCGCCTCCGCCGGCCAGTGCGGCCGCCCAAGTTCC
CGCCAACACCTTCCATCCCGCCGCCGTCGCGCACCACGCCCACTTGCTGCAGGCAGCCCACGCGGCTGCG
GCGGCACATGCCCAGCACCAGGCGATGGCCGCCCAGCTGCGCCAACAGCAGCAGCAGGCGGACGCCCGGG
CCAACTCGCCACCCGCCTCCACGAGTTCCACGCCCAGCTCCACGCCACTGGGATCCGCACTGGGATCGCA
GGGCAATGTGGCCTCCACTCCCGCCAAAAATGAACGCCATTCGCCGCTGGGCAGCCACACGGACTCCGAG
CTGGAGTACGACGAGGAGATGCTGCAGGACCACGAGGCCGATCACGACGAGGAGGAGGACTCCATTGTGG
ATATCGAGGACATGAACGCCGACGACTCGCCGCGCTCCACGCCCGACGGCCTCGACGGCAGCGGCAAGTC
GCTGGAATCGCCGCACGGTCCGCCGCCGGGCTCTCACATGCAATCCACGATACTTTCCCCGGCGGCCCTG
GCCTCCGGTCATGTGCCCATCCGCCCGACCCCCTTCAGTGCACTGGCCGCCGCGGCGGTGGCCTGGACGG
GAATGGGCGGTGGAGTTCCGTGGCCAGGAACCAGACAAATGCCGCCCTTCGGACCGCCTGGCATGTTTCC
GGGAGCAGGATTCGGTGGAGATGCCAACGAACCGCCGCGGATCAAGTGCAACCTGCGGAAGCACAAGCCC
AACCGGAAGCCCCGCACCCCCTTCACAACACAGCAGCTGCTCTCGCTGGAGAAGAAGTTCCGGGAGAAGC
AGTACCTGAGCATCGCCGAACGGGCGGAGTTCTCCTCCTCGCTGCGGCTGACGGAGACGCAGGTGAAGAT
CTGGTTCCAGAACCGAAGGGCCAAGGCCAAGCGTCTCCAGGAGGCCGAGATCGAGAAGATCAAGATGGCG
GCGCTGGGCCGAGGAGCACCTGGTGCCCAGTGGGCCATGGCCGGGTACTTCCATCCGAGCCTGATGCACC
TGGGA
