>Addgene plasmid #34352 | KHBD00201 | addgene partial sequence | sequence record 42052 | M13-Rev 5'-CAGGAAACAGCTATGACC-3'
TTTATTTTGACTGATAGTGACCTGTTCGTTGCAACAAATTGATAAGCAATGCTTTCTTATAATGCCAACT
TTGTACAAGAAAGTTGGCAATCCCAGGTGCATCAGGCTCGGATGGAAGTACCCGGCCATGGCCCACTGGG
CACCAGGTGCTCCTCGGCCCAGCGCCGCCATCTTGATCTTCTCGATCTCGGCCTCCTGGAGACGCTTGGC
CTTGGCCCTTCGGTTCTGGAACCAGATCTTCACCTGCGTCTCCGTCAGCCGCAGCGAGGAGGAGAACTCC
GCCCGTTCGGCGATGCTCAGGTACTGCTTCTCCCGGAACTTCTTCTCCAGCGAGAGCAGCTGCTGTGTTG
TGAAGGGGGTGCGGGGCTTCCGGTTGGGCTTGTGCTTCCGCAGGTTGCACTTGATCCGCGGCGGTTCGTT
GGCATCTCCACCGAATCCTGCTCCCGGAAACATGCCAGGCGGTCCGAAGGGCGGCATTTGTCTGGTTCCT
GGCCACGGAACTCCACCGCCCATTCCCGTCCAGGCCACCGCCGCGGCGGCCAGTGCACTGAAGGGGGTCG
GGCGGATGGGCACATGACCGGAGGCCAGGGCCGCCGGGGAAAGTATCGTGGATTGCATGTGAGAGCCCGG
CGGCGGACCGTGCGGCGATTCCAGCGACTTGCCGCTGCCGTCGAGGCCGTCGGGCGTGGAGCGCGGCGAG
TCGTCGGCGTTCATGTCCTCGATATCCACAATGGAGTCCTCCTCCTCGTCGTGATCGGCC
